LOCUS       Exported 6137 bp ds-DNA circular SYN 13-MAY-2021
DEFINITION  Mammalian expression plasmid for SARS-CoV-2 nsp11.
ACCESSION   .
VERSION     .
KEYWORDS    pGBW-m4252974
SOURCE      synthetic DNA construct
  ORGANISM  synthetic DNA construct
REFERENCE   1 (bases 1 to 6137)
  TITLE     SARS-CoV-2 protein Mammalian expression constructs, tagged, for
            protein expression and/or purification
REFERENCE   2 (bases 1 to 6137)
  AUTHORS   .
  TITLE     Direct Submission
  JOURNAL   Exported May 13, 2021 from SnapGene Server 1.1.58
            http://www.snapgene.com
FEATURES             Location/Qualifiers
     source          1..6137
                     /organism="synthetic DNA construct"
                     /mol_type="other DNA"
     misc_feature    250..321
                     /label=5' beta-globin insulator
                     /note="insulator upstream of the human beta-globin locus
                     (Farrell et al., 2002)"
     terminator      326..372
                     /label=T7 terminator
                     /note="transcription terminator for bacteriophage T7 RNA
                     polymerase"
     polyA_signal    390..438
                     /note="synthetic polyadenylation signal"
     enhancer        519..822
                     /label=CMV enhancer
                     /note="human cytomegalovirus immediate early enhancer"
     promoter        824..1026
                     /label=CMV promoter
                     /note="human cytomegalovirus (CMV) immediate early
                     promoter"
     primer_bind     977..997
                     /label=CMV-F
                     /note="Human CMV immediate early promoter, forward primer"
     polyA_signal    1195..1316
                     /label=SV40 poly(A) signal
                     /note="SV40 polyadenylation signal"
     primer_bind     complement(1206..1225)
                     /label=EBV-rev
                     /note="SV40 polyA terminator, reverse primer"
     primer_bind     1260..1279
                     /label=SV40pA-R
                     /note="SV40 polyA, reverse primer"
     terminator      1431..1477
                     /label=T7 terminator
                     /note="transcription terminator for bacteriophage T7 RNA
                     polymerase"
     terminator      1507..1643
                     /label=rrnG terminator
                     /note="transcription terminator from the E. coli ribosomal
                     RNA rrnG operon (Albrechtsen et al., 1991)"
     misc_feature    1688..1759
                     /label=3' beta-globin insulator
                     /note="insulator downstream of the human beta-globin locus
                     (Farrell et al., 2002)"
     rep_origin      complement(1985..2573)
                     /direction=LEFT
                     /label=ori
                     /note="high-copy-number ColE1/pMB1/pBR322/pUC origin of
                     replication"
     primer_bind     complement(2065..2084)
                     /label=pBR322ori-F
                     /note="pBR322 origin, forward primer"
     promoter        3073..4282
                     /label=UbC promoter
                     /note="human ubiquitin C promoter"
     primer_bind     4119..4138
                     /label=hUBCpro-F
                     /note="Human Ubiquitin C (UbC) promoter, forward primer"
     CDS             4286..4885
                     /codon_start=1
                     /gene="pac from Streptomyces alboniger"
                     /product="puromycin N-acetyltransferase"
                     /label=PuroR
                     /note="confers resistance to puromycin"
                     /translation="MTEYKPTVRLATRDDVPRAVRTLAAAFADYPATRHTVDPDRHIER
                     VTELQELFLTRVGLDIGKVWVADDGAAVAVWTTPESVEAGAVFAEIGPRMAELSGSRLA
                     AQQQMEGLLAPHRPKEPAWFLATVGVSPDHQGKGLGSAVVLPGVEAAERAGVPAFLETS
                     APRNLPFYERLGFTVTADVEVPEGPRTWCMTRKPGA"
     primer_bind     complement(4286..4305)
                     /label=Puro-R
                     /note="Puromycin resistance gene, reverse primer. Also
                     called puro-variant-R"
     primer_bind     4782..4802
                     /label=Puro-F
                     /note="Puromycin resistance gene, forward primer"
     polyA_signal    4912..4960
                     /note="synthetic polyadenylation signal"
     CDS             5226..6086
                     /codon_start=1
                     /gene="bla"
                     /product="beta-lactamase"
                     /label=AmpR
                     /note="confers resistance to ampicillin, carbenicillin, and
                     related antibiotics"
                     /translation="MSIQHFRVALIPFFAAFCLPVFAHPETLVKVKDAEDQLGARVGYI
                     ELDLNSGKILESFRPEERFPMMSTFKVLLCGAVLSRIDAGQEQLGRRIHYSQNDLVEYS
                     PVTEKHLTDGMTVRELCSAAITMSDNTAANLLLTTIGGPKELTAFLHNMGDHVTRLDRW
                     EPELNEAIPNDERDTTMPVAMATTLRKLLTGELLTLASRQQLIDWMEADKVAGPLLRSA
                     LPAGWFIADKSGAGERGSRGIIAALGPDGKPSRIVVIYTTGSQATMDERNRQIAEIGAS
                     LIKHW"
     primer_bind     complement(5444..5463)
                     /label=Amp-R
                     /note="Ampicillin resistance gene, reverse primer"
     terminator      6099..98
                     /label=rrnG terminator
                     /note="transcription terminator from the E. coli ribosomal
                     RNA rrnG operon (Albrechtsen et al., 1991)"
ORIGIN
        1 gtcttatact cccacatatg ccagattcag caacggatac ggcttcccca acttgcccac
       61 ttccatacgt gtcctcctta ccagaaattt atccttaaga tcccgaatcg tttaaactcg
      121 actctggctc tatcgaatct ccgtcgtttc gagcttacgc gaacagccgt ggcgctcatt
      181 tgctcgtcgg gcatcgaatc tcgtcagcta tcgtcagctt acctttttgg cagcgatcgc
      241 ggctcccgac atcttggacc attagctcca caggtatctt cttccctcta gtggtcataa
      301 cagcagcttc agctacctct caattcaaaa aacccctcaa gacccgttta gaggccccaa
      361 ggggttatgc tatcaatcgt tgcgttacac acacaaaaaa ccaacacaca tccatcttcg
      421 atggatagcg attttattat ctaactgctg atcgagtgta gccagatcta gtaatcaatt
      481 acggggtcat tagttcatag cccatatatg gagttccgcg ttacataact tacggtaaat
      541 ggcccgcctg gctgaccgcc caacgacccc cgcccattga cgtcaataat gacgtatgtt
      601 cccatagtaa cgccaatagg gactttccat tgacgtcaat gggtggagta tttacggtaa
      661 actgcccact tggcagtaca tcaagtgtat catatgccaa gtacgccccc tattgacgtc
      721 aatgacggta aatggcccgc ctggcattat gcccagtaca tgaccttatg ggactttcct
      781 acttggcagt acatctacgt attagtcatc gctattacca tgctgatgcg gttttggcag
      841 tacatcaatg ggcgtggata gcggtttgac tcacggggat ttccaagtct ccaccccatt
      901 gacgtcaatg ggagtttgtt ttggcaccaa aatcaacggg actttccaaa atgtcgtaac
      961 aactccgccc cattgacgca aatgggcggt aggcgtgtac ggtgggaggt ctatataagc
     1021 agagctggtt tagtgaaccg tcagatcaga tctttgtcga tcctaccatc cactcgacac
     1081 acccgccagc ggccgccacc atgagtgccg atgctcagtc ctttctcaac ggtttcgcag
     1141 tgtaagctag cttgactgac tgagatacag cgtaccttca gctcacagac atgataagat
     1201 acattgatga gtttggacaa accacaacta gaatgcagtg aaaaaaatgc tttatttgtg
     1261 aaatttgtga tgctattgct ttatttgtaa ccattataag ctgcaataaa caagttaaca
     1321 acaacaattg cattcatttt atgtttcagg ttcaggggga ggtgtgggag gttttttaaa
     1381 gcaagtaaaa cctctacaaa tgtggtattg gcccatctct atcggtatcg tagcataacc
     1441 ccttggggcc tctaaacggg tcttgagggg ttttttgtgc ccctcgggcc ggattgctat
     1501 ctaccggcat tggcgcagaa aaaaatgcct gatgcgacgc tgcgcgtctt atactcccac
     1561 atatgccaga ttcagcaacg gatacggctt ccccaacttg cccacttcca tacgtgtcct
     1621 ccttaccaga aatttatcct taaggtcgtc agctatcctg caggcgatct ctcgatttcg
     1681 atcaagacat tcctttaatg gtcttttctg gacaccacta ggggtcagaa gtagttcatc
     1741 aaactttctt ccctccctaa tctcattggt taccttgggc tatcgaaact taattaacca
     1801 gtcaagtcag ctacttggcg agatcgactt gtctgggttt cgactacgct cagaattgcg
     1861 tcagtcaagt tcgatctggt ccttgctatt gcacccgttc tccgattacg agtttcattt
     1921 aaatcatgtg agcaaaaggc cagcaaaagg ccaggaaccg taaaaaggcc gcgttgctgg
     1981 cgtttttcca taggctccgc ccccctgacg agcatcacaa aaatcgacgc tcaagtcaga
     2041 ggtggcgaaa cccgacagga ctataaagat accaggcgtt tccccctgga agctccctcg
     2101 tgcgctctcc tgttccgacc ctgccgctta ccggatacct gtccgccttt ctcccttcgg
     2161 gaagcgtggc gctttctcat agctcacgct gtaggtatct cagttcggtg taggtcgttc
     2221 gctccaagct gggctgtgtg cacgaacccc ccgttcagcc cgaccgctgc gccttatccg
     2281 gtaactatcg tcttgagtcc aacccggtaa gacacgactt atcgccactg gcagcagcca
     2341 ctggtaacag gattagcaga gcgaggtatg taggcggtgc tacagagttc ttgaagtggt
     2401 ggcctaacta cggctacact agaagaacag tatttggtat ctgcgctctg ctgaagccag
     2461 ttaccttcgg aaaaagagtt ggtagctctt gatccggcaa acaaaccacc gctggtagcg
     2521 gtggtttttt tgtttgcaag cagcagatta cgcgcagaaa aaaaggatct caagaagatc
     2581 ctttgatctt ttctacgggg tctgacgctc agtggaacga aaactcacgt taagggattt
     2641 tggtcatgag attatcaaaa aggatcttca cctagatcct tttaaattaa aaatgaagtt
     2701 ttaaatcaat ctaaagtata tatgagtaaa cttggtctga cagttaccaa tgcttaatca
     2761 gtgaggcacc tatctcagcg atctgtctat ttcgttcatc catagttgca tttaaatttc
     2821 cgaactctcc aaggccctcg tcggaaaatc ttcaaacctt tcgtccgatc catcttgcag
     2881 gctacctctc gaacgaacta tcgcaagtct cttggccggc cttgcgcctt ggctattgct
     2941 tggcagcgcc tatcgccagg tattactcca atcccgaata tccgagatcg ggatcacccg
     3001 agagaagttc aacctacatc ctcaatcccg atctatccga gatccgagga atatcgaaat
     3061 cggggcgcgc ctggcctccg cgccgggttt tggcgcctcc cgcgggcgcc cccctcgtca
     3121 cggcgagcgc tgccacgtca gacgaagggc gcaggagcgt cctgatcctt ccgcccggac
     3181 gctcaggaca gcggcccgct gctcataaga ctcggcctta gaaccccagt atcagcagaa
     3241 ggacatttta ggacgggact tgggtgactc tagggcactg gttttctttc cagagagcgg
     3301 aacaggcgag gaaaagtagt cccttctcgg cgattctgcg gagggatctc cgtggggcgg
     3361 tgaacgccga tgattatata aggacgcgcc gggtgtggca cagctagttc cgtcgcagcc
     3421 gggatttggg tcgcggttct tgtttgtgga tcgctgtgat cgtcacttgg tgagtagcgg
     3481 gctgctgggc tggccggggc tttcgtggcc gccgggccgc tcggtgggac ggaagcgtgt
     3541 ggagagaccg ccaagggctg tagtctgggt ccgcgagcaa ggttgccctg aactgggggt
     3601 tggggggagc gcagcaaaat ggcggctgtt cccgagtctt gaatggaaga cgcttgtgag
     3661 gcgggctgtg aggtcgttga aacaaggtgg ggggcatggt gggcggcaag aacccaaggt
     3721 cttgagccct tcgctaatgc gggaaagctc ttattcgggt gagatgggct gggcaccatc
     3781 tggggaccct gacgtgaagt ttgtcactga ctggagaact cggtttgtcg tctgttgcgg
     3841 gggcggcagt tatggcggtg ccgttgggca gtgcacccgt acctttggga gcgcgcgccc
     3901 tcgtcgtgtc gtgacgtcac ccgttctgtt ggcttataat gcagggtggg gccaccagcc
     3961 ggtaggtgtg cggtaggctt ttctccgtcg caggacgcag ggttcgggcc tagggtaggc
     4021 tctcctgaat cgacaggcgc cggacctctg gtgaggggag ggataagtga ggcgtcagtt
     4081 tctttggtcg gttttatgta cctatcttct taagtagctg aagctccggt tttgaactat
     4141 gcgctcgggg ttggcgagtg tgttttgtga agttttttag gcaccttttg aaatgtaatc
     4201 atttgggtca atatgtaatt ttcagtgtta gacttgtaaa ttgtccgcta aattctggcc
     4261 gtttttggct tttttgttag acaacatgac cgagtacaag cccacggtgc gcctcgccac
     4321 ccgcgacgac gtccccaggg ccgtacgcac cctcgccgcc gcgttcgccg actaccccgc
     4381 cacgcgccac accgtcgatc cggaccgcca catcgagcgg gtcaccgagc tgcaagaact
     4441 cttcctcacg cgcgtcgggc tcgacatcgg caaggtgtgg gtcgcggacg acggcgccgc
     4501 ggtggcggtc tggaccacgc cggagagcgt cgaagcgggg gcggtgttcg ccgagatcgg
     4561 cccgcgcatg gccgagttga gcggttcccg gctggccgcg cagcaacaga tggagggcct
     4621 cctggcgccg caccggccca aggagcccgc gtggttcctg gccaccgtcg gcgtctcgcc
     4681 cgaccaccag ggcaagggtc tgggcagcgc cgtcgtgctc cccggagtgg aggccgccga
     4741 gcgcgccggg gtgcccgcct tcctggagac ctccgcgccc cgcaacctcc ccttctacga
     4801 gcggctcggc ttcaccgtca ccgccgacgt cgaggtgccc gaaggaccgc gcacctggtg
     4861 catgacccgc aagcccggtg cctaggctag tatgtaagcc tagtcttaga taataaaatc
     4921 gctatccatc gaagatggat gtgtgttggt tttttgtgtg tgtaacgcta ggcgcgcctg
     4981 gtgtaccgag aacgatcctc tcagtgcgag tctcgacgat ccatatcgtt gcttggcagt
     5041 cagccagtcg gaatccagct tgggacccag gaagtccaat cgtcagatat tgtactcaag
     5101 cctggtcacg gcagcgtacc gatctgttta aacctagata ttgatagtct gatcggtcaa
     5161 cgtataatcg agtcctagct tttgcaaaca tctatcaaga gacaggatca gcaggaggct
     5221 ttcgcatgag tattcaacat ttccgtgtcg cccttattcc cttttttgcg gcattttgcc
     5281 ttcctgtttt tgctcaccca gaaacgctgg tgaaagtaaa agatgctgaa gatcagttgg
     5341 gtgcgcgagt gggttacatc gaactggatc tcaacagcgg taagatcctt gagagttttc
     5401 gccccgaaga acgctttcca atgatgagca cttttaaagt tctgctatgt ggcgcggtat
     5461 tatcccgtat tgacgccggg caagagcaac tcggtcgccg catacactat tctcagaatg
     5521 acttggttga gtattcacca gtcacagaaa agcatcttac ggatggcatg acagtaagag
     5581 aattatgcag tgctgccata accatgagtg ataacactgc ggccaactta cttctgacaa
     5641 cgattggagg accgaaggag ctaaccgctt ttttgcacaa catgggggat catgtaactc
     5701 gccttgatcg ttgggaaccg gagctgaatg aagccatacc aaacgacgag cgtgacacca
     5761 cgatgcctgt agcaatggca acaaccttgc gtaaactatt aactggcgaa ctacttactc
     5821 tagcttcccg gcaacagttg atagactgga tggaggcgga taaagttgca ggaccacttc
     5881 tgcgctcggc ccttccggct ggctggttta ttgctgataa atctggagcc ggtgagcgtg
     5941 ggtctcgcgg tatcattgca gcactggggc cagatggtaa gccctcccgt atcgtagtta
     6001 tctacacgac ggggagtcag gcaactatgg atgaacgaaa tagacagatc gctgagatag
     6061 gtgcctcact gattaagcat tggtaaccga ttctaggtgc attggcgcag aaaaaaatgc
     6121 ctgatgcgac gctgcgc
//
