[The description below was written by a language model from this plasmid's Addgene catalogue record and the feature table of its GenBank file.]
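Description:
pGBW-m4252974 is a mammalian expression plasmid for the SARS-CoV-2 non-structural protein nsp11, built on a pTwist_CMV_Puro_6 backbone from which an AarI site was removed. The full construct is about 6.1 kb. It is maintained in E. coli through a high-copy ColE1/pUC-type origin and a beta-lactamase gene conferring ampicillin resistance. For selection in mammalian cells it carries a separate cassette in which the human ubiquitin C promoter drives puromycin N-acetyltransferase, followed by a synthetic polyadenylation signal.

The payload is the wild-type nsp11 coding segment, a very short insert (recorded as 38 bp) corresponding to the small peptide released from the ORF1a/ORF1ab polyprotein of SARS-CoV-2. It is placed under the human cytomegalovirus immediate-early enhancer and promoter and terminated by an SV40 poly(A) signal. The feature table does not annotate the insert itself, but the unannotated gap between the CMV promoter and the SV40 poly(A) signal is where it must sit. The associated reference title describes the series as tagged constructs for protein expression and/or purification, yet neither the catalogue fields nor the annotations identify any tag on this plasmid, so whether one is present is not stated.

The expression unit is bracketed by short 5' and 3' human beta-globin insulator elements, along with an upstream synthetic poly(A) signal and T7 and rrnG transcription terminators. This arrangement is intended to shield the cassette from read-through transcription and from the influence of neighbouring sequences. The plasmid is suited to transient or puromycin-selected expression of nsp11 in mammalian cells for studies of SARS-CoV-2 proteins.
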