Addgene plasmid #153884: pGBW-m4252974
Purpose: Mammalian expression plasmid for SARS-CoV-2 nsp11
Depositing lab: Ginkgo Bioworks & Benjie Chen. Depositing organization: Ginkgo Bioworks.
Backbone
  Vector backbone: pTwist_CMV_Puro_6 with AarI site removed
  Backbone size w/o insert (bp): 6080
  Vector type: Mammalian Expression
  Selectable markers: Puromycin
Growth in bacteria
  Bacterial resistance: Ampicillin, 100 μg/mL
  Growth temperature: 37°C
  Growth strain: DH5alpha
  Copy number: High Copy
Gene/Insert
  Gene/Insert name: SARS-CoV-2 nsp11
  Species: Severe acute respiratory syndrome coronavirus 2
  Insert size (bp): 38
  Mutation: wt
  Entrez Gene: ORF1ab (a.k.a. GU280_gp01)
  Promoter: CMV
  Cloning method: Unknown
Resource information
  A portion of this plasmid was derived from a plasmid made by: GinkgoBioworks
Depositor comments: NCBI reference sequence: YP_009725312.1
How to cite: pGBW-m4252974 was a gift from Ginkgo Bioworks & Benjie Chen (Addgene plasmid # 153884 ; http://n2t.net/addgene:153884 ; RRID:Addgene_153884)
